Addgene plasmid #120435: EF1a_ESRRG_P2A_Hygro_Barcode
Purpose: Barcoded lentiviral vector to express ESRRG in mammalian cells under control of EF1a promoter. Barcoded for transcript detection in single cell RNA-seq.
Depositing lab: Prashant Mali. Depositing organization: University of California, San Diego (UCSD). Publication: Mapping Cellular Reprogramming via Pooled Overexpression Screens with Paired Fitness and Single-Cell RNA-Sequencing Readout. Parekh U, Wu Y, Zhao D, Worlikar A, Shah N, Zhang K, Mali P. Cell Syst. 2018 Nov 12. pii: S2405-4712(18)30433-2. doi: 10.1016/j.cels.2018.10.008. PubMed 30448000.
Backbone
  Vector backbone: Unknown
  Backbone size w/o insert (bp): 9514
  Vector type: Lentiviral
  Selectable markers: Hygromycin
Growth in bacteria
  Bacterial resistance: Ampicillin, 100 μg/mL
  Growth temperature: 37°C
  Growth strain: Stbl3
  Copy number: High Copy
Gene/Insert
  Gene/Insert name: ESRRG
  Species: H. sapiens (human)
  Insert size (bp): 1326
  Entrez Gene: ESRRG (a.k.a. ERR-gamma, ERR3, ERRg, ERRgamma, NR3B3)
  Promoter: EF1a
  Cloning method: Gibson Cloning
  Sequencing primers: 5′ 5'-ttctcaagcctcagacagtgg-3'
Terms and licenses: Academic/Nonprofit Terms; Industry Terms: Not Available to Industry
Depositor comments: 5' cloning site: BamHI (not destroyed), 3' cloning site: BamHI (not destroyed).
How to cite: EF1a_ESRRG_P2A_Hygro_Barcode was a gift from Prashant Mali (Addgene plasmid # 120435 ; http://n2t.net/addgene:120435 ; RRID:Addgene_120435)
