[The description below was written by a language model from this plasmid's Addgene catalogue record and pLannotate feature annotations shown in this document.]
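Description:
EF1a_ESRRG_P2A_Hygro_Barcode is a lentiviral transfer plasmid for constitutive expression of human ESRRG (estrogen-related receptor gamma, an orphan nuclear receptor and transcriptional activator) in mammalian cells. The parental backbone is not named in the record. In bacteria it is maintained by a high-copy ColE1/pUC-type origin and selected with ampicillin through the AmpR (β-lactamase) gene. An f1 origin and an SV40/EM7-driven BleoR (Zeocin resistance) cassette also sit in the plasmid backbone, outside the LTRs, so they are not part of the packaged genome.

The viral portion follows a third-generation-style layout. A CMV enhancer/promoter is fused to a truncated HIV-1 5' LTR to drive genomic RNA production in packaging cells. This is followed by the Ψ packaging signal with a gag fragment, the RRE for Rev-dependent nuclear export, and the cPPT/CTS. The internal EF-1α promoter then drives the 1,326 bp ESRRG coding sequence, which was inserted by Gibson assembly at a retained BamHI site. The hygromycin phosphotransferase gene (hph) lies directly downstream. According to the construct name the two are linked by a P2A peptide, although this element is not annotated separately, so a single transcript would yield both the transcription factor and hygromycin resistance for selecting transduced cells. A loxP site lies just before the truncated 3' LTR, which is followed by a bGH polyadenylation signal.

The barcode named in the title is also not annotated, and its position cannot be determined from the feature table. Its stated function is to allow the expressed transcript to be identified in single-cell RNA-seq. The associated work used such vectors in pooled overexpression screens of cellular reprogramming, with both fitness and single-cell transcriptomic readouts.
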