Features (pLannotate 1.2.2; 33 found; start..end, strand, type, name):
     30..82      -  misc_feature   bom (fragment): basis of mobility region from pBR322
    237..616     +  enhancer       CMV enhancer: human cytomegalovirus immediate early enhancer
    617..816     +  promoter       CMV promoter: human cytomegalovirus (CMV) immediate early promoter
    834..1014    +  LTR            5' LTR (truncated): truncated 5' long terminal repeat (LTR) from HIV-1
   1061..1186    +  misc_feature   HIV-1 Ψ: packaging signal of human immunodeficiency virus type 1
   1170..1533    +  CDS            HIV-1 gag (fragment): gag protein from human immunodeficiency virus 1; gag
   1679..1912    +  misc_feature   RRE: The Rev response element (RRE) of HIV-1 allows for Rev-dependent mRNA export from the nucleus to the cytoplasm.
   2289..2389    +  CDS            Rev (fragment): human immunodeficiency virus 1 (HIV-1) Rev protein; rev; enhances nuclear export of unspliced and incompletely spliced viral mRNAs
   2439..2556    +  misc_feature   cPPT/CTS: central polypurine tract and central termination sequence of HIV-1
   2619..2685    +  CDS            small t antigen (fragment): SV40 (simian virus 40) small t antigen
   2692..3870    +  promoter       EF-1α promoter: strong constitutive promoter for human elongation factor EF-1α
   3887..3905    +  promoter       T7 promoter: promoter for bacteriophage T7 RNA polymerase
   3925..3961    -  misc_feature   MCS (fragment): pBluescript multiple cloning site
   3969..5294    +  CDS            ESRRG: ERR3_HUMAN - Also known as ERR3, ERRG2, KIAA0832, NR3B3. Experimental evidence at protein level: Swiss-Prot protein existence level 1. Orphan receptor that acts as transcription activator in the absence of bound ligand. Binds specifically to an estrogen response element and activates reporter genes controlled by estrogen response elements (By similarity). Induces the expression of PERM1 in the skeletal muscle. From Homo sapiens (Human).
   5361..6383    +  CDS            hph: KHYB_ECOLX - Experimental evidence at protein level: Swiss-Prot protein existence level 1. The aminoglycoside phosphotransferases achieve inactivation of their antibiotic substrates by phosphorylation. Only phosphorylates hygromycin and closely related compounds such as demethyl analogs and destomycin. From Escherichia coli.
   6467..6580    +  CDS            nef (fragment): NEF_HV1LA - Experimental evidence at protein level: Swiss-Prot protein existence level 1. Extracellular Nef protein targets CD4(+) T-lymphocytes for apoptosis by interacting with CXCR4 surface receptors. From Human immunodeficiency virus type 1 group M subtype B (isolate Lai) (HIV-1).
   6578..6611    +  protein_bind   loxP: Cre-mediated recombination occurs in the 8-bp core sequence (GCATACAT). Cre recombinase
   6636..6816    +  LTR            5' LTR (truncated): truncated 5' long terminal repeat (LTR) from HIV-1
   6848..7072    +  polyA_signal   bGH poly(A) signal: bovine growth hormone polyadenylation signal
   7076..7097    +  promoter       SV40 promoter (fragment): SV40 enhancer and early promoter
   7118..7546    +  rep_origin     f1 ori (sequence partly withheld): f1 bacteriophage origin of replication; arrow indicates direction of (+) strand synthesis
   7560..7889    +  promoter       SV40 promoter: SV40 enhancer and early promoter
   7937..7984    +  promoter       EM7 promoter: synthetic bacterial promoter&nbsp
   8003..8377    +  CDS            BleoR: antibiotic-binding protein; Sh ble from Streptoalloteichus hindustanus; confers resistance to bleomycin, phleomycin, and Zeocin™
   8387..8512    +  CDS            ble (fragment): BLE_KLEPN - Experimental evidence at protein level: Swiss-Prot protein existence level 1. Binding protein with a strong affinity to the bleomycin family of antibiotics. Binds to CL990; an antimitotic-antibiotic compound. From Klebsiella pneumoniae.
   8507..8628    +  polyA_signal   SV40 poly(A) signal: SV40 polyadenylation signal
   8699..8721    -  protein_bind   lac operator (fragment): The lac repressor binds to the lac operator to inhibit transcription in E. coli. This inhibition can be relieved by adding lactose or isopropyl-β-D-thiogalactopyranoside (IPTG). lac repressor encoded by lacI
   8725..8755    -  promoter       lac promoter: promoter for the E. coli lac operon
   8770..8791    -  protein_bind   CAP binding site: CAP binding activates transcription in the presence of cAMP. E. coli catabolite activator protein
   8804..8896    -  CDS            lacI (fragment): lac repressor; lacI; The lac repressor binds to the lac operator to inhibit transcription in E. coli. This inhibition can be relieved by adding lactose or isopropyl-β-D-thiogalactopyranoside (IPTG).
   9079..9667    -  rep_origin     ori: high-copy-number ColE1/pMB1/pBR322/pUC origin of replication
   9838..10698   -  CDS            AmpR: β-lactamase; bla; confers resistance to ampicillin, carbenicillin, and related antibiotics
  10699..10803   -  promoter       AmpR promoter: bla
>Addgene plasmid #120435 | EF1a_ESRRG_P2A_Hygro_Barcode | addgene full sequence | sequence record 234512 | Addgene NGS Result
TCGACGGATCGGGAGATCTCCCGATCCCCTATGGTGCACTCTCAGTACAATCTGCTCTGATGCCGCATAG
TTAAGCCAGTATCTGCTCCCTGCTTGTGTGTTGGAGGTCGCTGAGTAGTGCGCGAGCAAAATTTAAGCTA
CAACAAGGCAAGGCTTGACCGACAATTGCATGAAGAATCTGCTTAGGGTTAGGCGTTTTGCGCTGCTTCG
CGATGTACGGGCCAGATATACGCGTTGACATTGATTATTGACTAGTTATTAATAGTAATCAATTACGGGG
TCATTAGTTCATAGCCCATATATGGAGTTCCGCGTTACATAACTTACGGTAAATGGCCCGCCTGGCTGAC
CGCCCAACGACCCCCGCCCATTGACGTCAATAATGACGTATGTTCCCATAGTAACGCCAATAGGGACTTT
CCATTGACGTCAATGGGTGGAGTATTTACGGTAAACTGCCCACTTGGCAGTACATCAAGTGTATCATATG
CCAAGTACGCCCCCTATTGACGTCAATGACGGTAAATGGCCCGCCTGGCATTATGCCCAGTACATGACCT
TATGGGACTTTCCTACTTGGCAGTACATCTACGTATTAGTCATCGCTATTACCATGGTGATGCGGTTTTG
GCAGTACATCAATGGGCGTGGATAGCGGTTTGACTCACGGGGATTTCCAAGTCTCCACCCCATTGACGTC
AATGGGAGTTTGTTTTGGCACCAAAATCAACGGGACTTTCCAAAATGTCGTAACAACTCCGCCCCATTGA
CGCAAATGGGCGGTAGGCGTGTACGGTGGGAGGTCTATATAAGCAGCGCGTTTTGCCTGTACTGGGTCTC
TCTGGTTAGACCAGATCTGAGCCTGGGAGCTCTCTGGCTAACTAGGGAACCCACTGCTTAAGCCTCAATA
AAGCTTGCCTTGAGTGCTTCAAGTAGTGTGTGCCCGTCTGTTGTGTGACTCTGGTAACTAGAGATCCCTC
AGACCCTTTTAGTCAGTGTGGAAAATCTCTAGCAGTGGCGCCCGAACAGGGACTTGAAAGCGAAAGGGAA
ACCAGAGGAGCTCTCTCGACGCAGGACTCGGCTTGCTGAAGCGCGCACGGCAAGAGGCGAGGGGCGGCGA
CTGGTGAGTACGCCAAAAATTTTGACTAGCGGAGGCTAGAAGGAGAGAGATGGGTGCGAGAGCGTCAGTA
TTAAGCGGGGGAGAATTAGATCGCGATGGGAAAAAATTCGGTTAAGGCCAGGGGGAAAGAAAAAATATAA
ATTAAAACATATAGTATGGGCAAGCAGGGAGCTAGAACGATTCGCAGTTAATCCTGGCCTGTTAGAAACA
TCAGAAGGCTGTAGACAAATACTGGGACAGCTACAACCATCCCTTCAGACAGGATCAGAAGAACTTAGAT
CATTATATAATACAGTAGCAACCCTCTATTGTGTGCATCAAAGGATAGAGATAAAAGACACCAAGGAAGC
TTTAGACAAGATAGAGGAAGAGCAAAACAAAAGTAAGACCACCGCACAGCAAGCGGCCGCTGATCTTCAG
ACCTGGAGGAGGAGATATGAGGGACAATTGGAGAAGTGAATTATATAAATATAAAGTAGTAAAAATTGAA
CCATTAGGAGTAGCACCCACCAAGGCAAAGAGAAGAGTGGTGCAGAGAGAAAAAAGAGCAGTGGGAATAG
GAGCTTTGTTCCTTGGGTTCTTGGGAGCAGCAGGAAGCACTATGGGCGCAGCGTCAATGACGCTGACGGT
ACAGGCCAGACAATTATTGTCTGGTATAGTGCAGCAGCAGAACAATTTGCTGAGGGCTATTGAGGCGCAA
CAGCATCTGTTGCAACTCACAGTCTGGGGCATCAAGCAGCTCCAGGCAAGAATCCTGGCTGTGGAAAGAT
ACCTAAAGGATCAACAGCTCCTGGGGATTTGGGGTTGCTCTGGAAAACTCATTTGCACCACTGCTGTGCC
TTGGAATGCTAGTTGGAGTAATAAATCTCTGGAACAGATTTGGAATCACACGACCTGGATGGAGTGGGAC
AGAGAAATTAACAATTACACAAGCTTAATACACTCCTTAATTGAAGAATCGCAAAACCAGCAAGAAAAGA
ATGAACAAGAATTATTGGAATTAGATAAATGGGCAAGTTTGTGGAATTGGTTTAACATAACAAATTGGCT
GTGGTATATAAAATTATTCATAATGATAGTAGGAGGCTTGGTAGGTTTAAGAATAGTTTTTGCTGTACTT
TCTATAGTGAATAGAGTTAGGCAGGGATATTCACCATTATCGTTTCAGACCCACCTCCCAACCCCGAGGG
GACCCGACAGGCCCGAAGGAATAGAAGAAGAAGGTGGAGAGAGAGACAGAGACAGATCCATTCGATTAGT
GAACGGATCGGCACTGCGTGCGCCAATTCTGCAGACAAATGGCAGTATTCATCCACAATTTTAAAAGAAA
AGGGGGGATTGGGGGGTACAGTGCAGGGGAAAGAATAGTAGACATAATAGCAACAGACATACAAACTAAA
GAATTACAAAAACAAATTACAAAAATTCAAAATTTTCGGGTTTATTACAGGGACAGCAGAGATCCAGTTT
GGTTAATTAATCGATAAGCTTTGCAAAGATGGATAAAGTTTTAAACAGAGAGGAATCTTTGCAGCTAATG
GACCTTCTAGGTCTTGAAAGGAGTGGGAATTGGCTCCGGTGCCCGTCAGTGGGCAGAGCGCACATCGCCC
ACAGTCCCCGAGAAGTTGGGGGGAGGGGTCGGCAATTGAACCGGTGCCTAGAGAAGGTGGCGCGGGGTAA
ACTGGGAAAGTGATGTCGTGTACTGGCTCCGCCTTTTTCCCGAGGGTGGGGGAGAACCGTATATAAGTGC
AGTAGTCGCCGTGAACGTTCTTTTTCGCAACGGGTTTGCCGCCAGAACACAGGTAAGTGCCGTGTGTGGT
TCCCGCGGGCCTGGCCTCTTTACGGGTTATGGCCCTTGCGTGCCTTGAATTACTTCCACCTGGCTGCAGT
ACGTGATTCTTGATCCCGAGCTTCGGGTTGGAAGTGGGTGGGAGAGTTCGAGGCCTTGCGCTTAAGGAGC
CCCTTCGCCTCGTGCTTGAGTTGAGGCCTGGCCTGGGCGCTGGGGCCGCCGCGTGCGAATCTGGTGGCAC
CTTCGCGCCTGTCTCGCTGCTTTCGATAAGTCTCTAGCCATTTAAAATTTTTGATGACCTGCTGCGACGC
TTTTTTTCTGGCAAGATAGTCTTGTAAATGCGGGCCAAGATCTGCACACTGGTATTTCGGTTTTTGGGGC
CGCGGGCGGCGACGGGGCCCGTGCGTCCCAGCGCACATGTTCGGCGAGGCGGGGCCTGCGAGCGCGGCCA
CCGAGAATCGGACGGGGGTAGTCTCAAGCTGGCCGGCCTGCTCTGGTGCCTGGCCTCGCGCCGCCGTGTA
TCGCCCCGCCCTGGGCGGCAAGGCTGGCCCGGTCGGCACCAGTTGCGTGAGCGGAAAGATGGCCGCTTCC
CGGCCCTGCTGCAGGGAGCTCAAAATGGAGGACGCGGCGCTCGGGAGAGCGGGCGGGTGAGTCACCCACA
CAAAGGAAAAGGGCCTTTCCGTCCTCAGCCGTCGCTTCATGTGACTCCACGGAGTACCGGGCGCCGTCCA
GGCACCTCGATTAGTTCTCGAGCTTTTGGAGTACGTCGTCTTTAGGTTGGGGGGAGGGGTTTTATGCGAT
GGAGTTTCCCCACACTGAGTGGGTGGAGACTGAAGTTAGGCCAGCTTGGCACTTGATGTAATTCTCCTTG
GAATTTGCCCTTTTTGAGTTTGGATCTTGGTTCATTCTCAAGCCTCAGACAGTGGTTCAAAGTTTTTTTC
TTCCATTTCAGGTGTCGTGAGGAATTAGCTTGGTACTAATACGACTCACTATAGGGAGACCCAAGCTGGC
TAGGTAAGCTTGATATCGAATTCCTGCAGCCCGGGGGATCCCGCCACCATGTCAAACAAAGATCGACACA
TTGATTCCAGCTGTTCGTCCTTCATCAAGACGGAACCTTCCAGCCCAGCCTCCCTGACGGACAGCGTCAA
CCACCACAGCCCTGGTGGCTCTTCAGACGCCAGTGGGAGCTACAGTTCAACCATGAATGGCCATCAGAAC
GGACTTGACTCGCCACCTCTCTACCCTTCTGCTCCTATCCTGGGAGGTAGTGGGCCTGTCAGGAAACTGT
ATGATGACTGCTCCAGCACCATTGTTGAAGATCCCCAGACCAAGTGTGAATACATGCTCAACTCGATGCC
CAAGAGACTGTGTTTAGTGTGTGGTGACATCGCTTCTGGGTACCACTATGGGGTAGCATCATGTGAAGCC
TGCAAGGCATTCTTCAAGAGGACAATTCAAGGCAATATAGAATACAGCTGCCCTGCCACGAATGAATGTG
AAATCACAAAGCGCAGACGTAAATCCTGCCAGGCTTGCCGCTTCATGAAGTGTTTAAAAGTGGGCATGCT
GAAAGAAGGGGTGCGTCTTGACAGAGTACGTGGAGGTCGGCAGAAGTACAAGCGCAGGATAGATGCGGAG
AACAGCCCATACCTGAACCCTCAGCTGGTTCAGCCAGCCAAAAAGCCATTGCTCTGGTCTGATCCTGCAG
ATAACAAGATTGTCTCACATTTGTTGGTGGCTGAACCGGAGAAGATCTATGCCATGCCTGACCCTACTGT
CCCCGACAGTGACATCAAAGCCCTCACTACACTGTGTGACTTGGCCGACCGAGAGTTGGTGGTTATCATT
GGATGGGCGAAGCATATTCCAGGCTTCTCCACGCTGTCCCTGGCGGACCAGATGAGCCTTCTGCAGAGTG
CTTGGATGGAAATTTTGATCCTTGGTGTCGTATACCGGTCTCTTTCGTTTGAGGATGAACTTGTCTATGC
AGACGATTATATAATGGACGAAGACCAGTCCAAATTAGCAGGCCTTCTTGATCTAAATAATGCTATCCTG
CAGCTGGTAAAGAAATACAAGAGCATGAAGCTGGAAAAAGAAGAATTTGTCACCCTCAAAGCTATAGCTC
TTGCTAATTCAGACTCCATGCACATAGAAGATGTTGAAGCCGTTCAGAAGCTTCAGGATGTCTTACATGA
AGCGCTGCAGGATTATGAAGCTGGCCAGCACATGGAAGACCCTCGTCGAGCTGGCAAGATGCTGATGACA
CTGCCACTCCTGAGGCAGACCTCTACCAAGGCCGTGCAGCATTTCTACAACATCAAACTAGAAGGCAAAG
TCCCAATGCACAAACTTTTTTTGGAAATGTTGGAGGCCAAGGTCGGATCCGGCGCAACAAACTTCTCTCT
GCTGAAACAAGCCGGAGATGTCGAAGAGAATCCTGGACCGATGAAAAAGCCTGAACTCACCGCGACGTCT
GTCGAGAAGTTTCTGATCGAAAAGTTCGACAGCGTCTCCGACCTGATGCAGCTCTCGGAGGGCGAAGAAT
CTCGTGCTTTCAGCTTCGATGTAGGAGGGCGTGGATATGTCCTGCGGGTAAATAGCTGCGCCGATGGTTT
CTACAAAGATCGTTATGTTTATCGGCACTTTGCATCGGCCGCGCTCCCGATTCCGGAAGTGCTTGACATT
GGGGAATTCAGCGAGAGCCTGACCTATTGCATCTCCCGCCGTGCACAGGGTGTCACGTTGCAAGACCTGC
CTGAAACCGAACTGCCCGCTGTTCTGCAGCCGGTCGCGGAGGCCATGGATGCGATCGCTGCGGCCGATCT
TAGCCAGACGAGCGGGTTCGGCCCATTCGGACCGCAAGGAATCGGTCAATACACTACATGGCGTGATTTC
ATATGCGCGATTGCTGATCCCCATGTGTATCACTGGCAAACTGTGATGGACGACACCGTCAGTGCGTCCG
TCGCGCAGGCTCTCGATGAGCTGATGCTTTGGGCCGAGGACTGCCCCGAAGTCCGGCACCTCGTGCACGC
GGATTTCGGCTCCAACAATGTCCTGACGGACAATGGCCGCATAACAGCGGTCATTGACTGGAGCGAGGCG
ATGTTCGGGGATTCCCAATACGAGGTCGCCAACATCTTCTTCTGGAGGCCGTGGTTGGCTTGTATGGAGC
AGCAGACGCGCTACTTCGAGCGGAGGCATCCGGAGCTTGCAGGATCGCCGCGGCTCCGGGCGTATATGCT
CCGCATTGGTCTTGACCAACTCTATCAGAGCTTGGTTGACGGCAATTTCGATGATGCAGCTTGGGCGCAG
GGTCGATGCGACGCAATCGTCCGATCCGGAGCCGGGACTGTCGGGCGTACACAAATCGCCCGCAGAAGCG
CGGCCGTCTGGACCGATGGCTGTGTAGAAGTACTCGCCGATAGTGGAAACCGACGCCCCAGCACTCGTCC
GAGGGCAAAGGAATAAGTTAGAACTATTTCCTGGCTGTTACGCGCCTACAGACTTCTAAACGATCTACTG
ACGGGCTTGTTAAACAGTGAACCGCCCGCCCCACGACCCGCAGCGCCCGACCGAAAGGAGCGCACGACCC
CATGCATCGAACAAAAGAAAAGGGGGGACTGGAAGGGCTAATTCACTCCCAACGAAGACAAGATATCATA
ACTTCGTATAGCATACATTATACGAAGTTATCGGCTAGCTGGTCCGGACTGTACTGGGTCTCTCTGGTTA
GACCAGATCTGAGCCTGGGAGCTCTCTGGCTAACTAGGGAACCCACTGCTTAAGCCTCAATAAAGCTTGC
CTTGAGTGCTTCAAGTAGTGTGTGCCCGTCTGTTGTGTGACTCTGGTAACTAGAGATCCCTCAGACCCTT
TTAGTCAGTGTGGAAAATCTCTAGCAGGGCCCGTTTAAACCCGCTGATCAGCCTCGACTGTGCCTTCTAG
TTGCCAGCCATCTGTTGTTTGCCCCTCCCCCGTGCCTTCCTTGACCCTGGAAGGTGCCACTCCCACTGTC
CTTTCCTAATAAAATGAGGAAATTGCATCGCATTGTCTGAGTAGGTGTCATTCTATTCTGGGGGGTGGGG
TGGGGCAGGACAGCAAGGGGGAGGATTGGGAAGACAATAGCAGGCATGCTGGGGATGCGGTGGGCTCTAT
GGCTTCTGAGGCGGAAAGAACCAGCTGGGGCTCTAGGGGGTATCCCC
[124 nt withheld, positions 7118-7241]
C
[91 nt withheld, positions 7243-7333]
A
[49 nt withheld, positions 7335-7383]
CCTTTGACGTTGGAGTCCACGTTCTTT
[37 nt withheld, positions 7411-7447]
ACCCTATCTCGGTCTATTCTTTTGATTTATAAGGGATTTTGCCGATTTCGGCCTATTGGTTAAAAAATGA
GCTGATTTAACAAAAATTTAACGCGAATTAATTCTGTGGAATGTGTGTCAGTTAGGGTGTGGAAAGTCCC
CAGGCTCCCCAGCAGGCAGAAGTATGCAAAGCATGCATCTCAATTAGTCAGCAACCAGGTGTGGAAAGTC
CCCAGGCTCCCCAGCAGGCAGAAGTATGCAAAGCATGCATCTCAATTAGTCAGCAACCATAGTCCCGCCC
CTAACTCCGCCCATCCCGCCCCTAACTCCGCCCAGTTCCGCCCATTCTCCGCCCCATGGCTGACTAATTT
TTTTTATTTATGCAGAGGCCGAGGCCGCCTCTGCCTCTGAGCTATTCCAGAAGTAGTGAGGAGGCTTTTT
TGGAGGCCTAGGCTTTTGCAAAAAGCTCCCGGGAGCTTGTATATCCATTTTCGGATCTGATCAGCACGTG
TTGACAATTAATCATCGGCATAGTATATCGGCATAGTATAATACGACAAGGTGAGGAACTAAACCATGGC
CAAGTTGACCAGTGCCGTTCCGGTGCTCACCGCGCGCGACGTCGCCGGAGCGGTCGAGTTCTGGACCGAC
CGGCTCGGGTTCTCCCGGGACTTCGTGGAGGACGACTTCGCCGGTGTGGTCCGGGACGACGTGACCCTGT
TCATCAGCGCGGTCCAGGACCAGGTGGTGCCGGACAACACCCTGGCCTGGGTGTGGGTGCGCGGCCTGGA
CGAGCTGTACGCCGAGTGGTCGGAGGTCGTGTCCACGAACTTCCGGGACGCCTCCGGGCCGGCCATGACC
GAGATCGGCGAGCAGCCGTGGGGGCGGGAGTTCGCCCTGCGCGACCCGGCCGGCAACTGCGTGCACTTCG
TGGCCGAGGAGCAGGACTGACACGTGCTACGAGATTTCGATTCCACCGCCGCCTTCTATGAAAGGTTGGG
CTTCGGAATCGTTTTCCGGGACGCCGGCTGGATGATCCTCCAGCGCGGGGATCTCATGCTGGAGTTCTTC
GCCCACCCCAACTTGTTTATTGCAGCTTATAATGGTTACAAATAAAGCAATAGCATCACAAATTTCACAA
ATAAAGCATTTTTTTCACTGCATTCTAGTTGTGGTTTGTCCAAACTCATCAATGTATCTTATCATGTCTG
TATACCGTCGACCTCTAGCTAGAGCTTGGCGTAATCATGGTCATAGCTGTTTCCTGTGTGAAATTGTTAT
CCGCTCACAATTCCACACAACATACGAGCCGGAAGCATAAAGTGTAAAGCCTGGGGTGCCTAATGAGTGA
GCTAACTCACATTAATTGCGTTGCGCTCACTGCCCGCTTTCCAGTCGGGAAACCTGTCGTGCCAGCTGCA
TTAATGAATCGGCCAACGCGCGGGGAGAGGCGGTTTGCGTATTGGGCGCTCTTCCGCTTCCTCGCTCACT
GACTCGCTGCGCTCGGTCGTTCGGCTGCGGCGAGCGGTATCAGCTCACTCAAAGGCGGTAATACGGTTAT
CCACAGAATCAGGGGATAACGCAGGAAAGAACATGTGAGCAAAAGGCCAGCAAAAGGCCAGGAACCGTAA
AAAGGCCGCGTTGCTGGCGTTTTTCCATAGGCTCCGCCCCCCTGACGAGCATCACAAAAATCGACGCTCA
AGTCAGAGGTGGCGAAACCCGACAGGACTATAAAGATACCAGGCGTTTCCCCCTGGAAGCTCCCTCGTGC
GCTCTCCTGTTCCGACCCTGCCGCTTACCGGATACCTGTCCGCCTTTCTCCCTTCGGGAAGCGTGGCGCT
TTCTCATAGCTCACGCTGTAGGTATCTCAGTTCGGTGTAGGTCGTTCGCTCCAAGCTGGGCTGTGTGCAC
GAACCCCCCGTTCAGCCCGACCGCTGCGCCTTATCCGGTAACTATCGTCTTGAGTCCAACCCGGTAAGAC
ACGACTTATCGCCACTGGCAGCAGCCACTGGTAACAGGATTAGCAGAGCGAGGTATGTAGGCGGTGCTAC
AGAGTTCTTGAAGTGGTGGCCTAACTACGGCTACACTAGAAGAACAGTATTTGGTATCTGCGCTCTGCTG
AAGCCAGTTACCTTCGGAAAAAGAGTTGGTAGCTCTTGATCCGGCAAACAAACCACCGCTGGTAGCGGTG
GTTTTTTTGTTTGCAAGCAGCAGATTACGCGCAGAAAAAAAGGATCTCAAGAAGATCCTTTGATCTTTTC
TACGGGGTCTGACGCTCAGTGGAACGAAAACTCACGTTAAGGGATTTTGGTCATGAGATTATCAAAAAGG
ATCTTCACCTAGATCCTTTTAAATTAAAAATGAAGTTTTAAATCAATCTAAAGTATATATGAGTAAACTT
GGTCTGACAGTTACCAATGCTTAATCAGTGAGGCACCTATCTCAGCGATCTGTCTATTTCGTTCATCCAT
AGTTGCCTGACTCCCCGTCGTGTAGATAACTACGATACGGGAGGGCTTACCATCTGGCCCCAGTGCTGCA
ATGATACCGCGAGACCCACGCTCACCGGCTCCAGATTTATCAGCAATAAACCAGCCAGCCGGAAGGGCCG
AGCGCAGAAGTGGTCCTGCAACTTTATCCGCCTCCATCCAGTCTATTAATTGTTGCCGGGAAGCTAGAGT
AAGTAGTTCGCCAGTTAATAGTTTGCGCAACGTTGTTGCCATTGCTACAGGCATCGTGGTGTCACGCTCG
TCGTTTGGTATGGCTTCATTCAGCTCCGGTTCCCAACGATCAAGGCGAGTTACATGATCCCCCATGTTGT
GCAAAAAAGCGGTTAGCTCCTTCGGTCCTCCGATCGTTGTCAGAAGTAAGTTGGCCGCAGTGTTATCACT
CATGGTTATGGCAGCACTGCATAATTCTCTTACTGTCATGCCATCCGTAAGATGCTTTTCTGTGACTGGT
GAGTACTCAACCAAGTCATTCTGAGAATAGTGTATGCGGCGACCGAGTTGCTCTTGCCCGGCGTCAATAC
GGGATAATACCGCGCCACATAGCAGAACTTTAAAAGTGCTCATCATTGGAAAACGTTCTTCGGGGCGAAA
ACTCTCAAGGATCTTACCGCTGTTGAGATCCAGTTCGATGTAACCCACTCGTGCACCCAACTGATCTTCA
GCATCTTTTACTTTCACCAGCGTTTCTGGGTGAGCAAAAACAGGAAGGCAAAATGCCGCAAAAAAGGGAA
TAAGGGCGACACGGAAATGTTGAATACTCATACTCTTCCTTTTTCAATATTATTGAAGCATTTATCAGGG
TTATTGTCTCATGAGCGGATACATATTTGAATGTATTTAGAAAAATAAACAAATAGGGGTTCCGCGCACA
TTTCCCCGAAAAGTGCCACCTGACG
