>Addgene plasmid #120435 | EF1a_ESRRG_P2A_Hygro_Barcode | depositor partial sequence | sequence record 228673 | ESRRG gene
ATGTCAAACAAAGATCGACACATTGATTCCAGCTGTTCGTCCTTCATCAAGACGGAACCTTCCAGCCCAG
CCTCCCTGACGGACAGCGTCAACCACCACAGCCCTGGTGGCTCTTCAGACGCCAGTGGGAGCTACAGTTC
AACCATGAATGGCCATCAGAACGGACTTGACTCGCCACCTCTCTACCCTTCTGCTCCTATCCTGGGAGGT
AGTGGGCCTGTCAGGAAACTGTATGATGACTGCTCCAGCACCATTGTTGAAGATCCCCAGACCAAGTGTG
AATACATGCTCAACTCGATGCCCAAGAGACTGTGTTTAGTGTGTGGTGACATCGCTTCTGGGTACCACTA
TGGGGTAGCATCATGTGAAGCCTGCAAGGCATTCTTCAAGAGGACAATTCAAGGCAATATAGAATACAGC
TGCCCTGCCACGAATGAATGTGAAATCACAAAGCGCAGACGTAAATCCTGCCAGGCTTGCCGCTTCATGA
AGTGTTTAAAAGTGGGCATGCTGAAAGAAGGGGTGCGTCTTGACAGAGTACGTGGAGGTCGGCAGAAGTA
CAAGCGCAGGATAGATGCGGAGAACAGCCCATACCTGAACCCTCAGCTGGTTCAGCCAGCCAAAAAGCCA
TTGCTCTGGTCTGATCCTGCAGATAACAAGATTGTCTCACATTTGTTGGTGGCTGAACCGGAGAAGATCT
ATGCCATGCCTGACCCTACTGTCCCCGACAGTGACATCAAAGCCCTCACTACACTGTGTGACTTGGCCGA
CCGAGAGTTGGTGGTTATCATTGGATGGGCGAAGCATATTCCAGGCTTCTCCACGCTGTCCCTGGCGGAC
CAGATGAGCCTTCTGCAGAGTGCTTGGATGGAAATTTTGATCCTTGGTGTCGTATACCGGTCTCTTTCGT
TTGAGGATGAACTTGTCTATGCAGACGATTATATAATGGACGAAGACCAGTCCAAATTAGCAGGCCTTCT
TGATCTAAATAATGCTATCCTGCAGCTGGTAAAGAAATACAAGAGCATGAAGCTGGAAAAAGAAGAATTT
GTCACCCTCAAAGCTATAGCTCTTGCTAATTCAGACTCCATGCACATAGAAGATGTTGAAGCCGTTCAGA
AGCTTCAGGATGTCTTACATGAAGCGCTGCAGGATTATGAAGCTGGCCAGCACATGGAAGACCCTCGTCG
AGCTGGCAAGATGCTGATGACACTGCCACTCCTGAGGCAGACCTCTACCAAGGCCGTGCAGCATTTCTAC
AACATCAAACTAGAAGGCAAAGTCCCAATGCACAAACTTTTTTTGGAAATGTTGGAGGCCAAGGTC
