>Addgene plasmid #120435 | EF1a_ESRRG_P2A_Hygro_Barcode | depositor partial sequence | sequence record 228674 | ESRRG barcode
CCTACAGACTTCTAAACGAT
